Addgene plasmid #225521: plenti-UBC-HA-TMEM230triplemut
Purpose: Lentiviral TMEM230triplemut expression vector
Depositing lab: Wade Harper. Depositing organization: Harvard Medical School. Publication: EndoMAP.v1 charts the structural landscape of human early endosome complexes. Gonzalez-Lozano MA, Schmid EW, Miguel Whelan E, Jiang Y, Paulo JA, Walter JC, Harper JW. Nature. 2025 Jul;643(8070):252-261. doi: 10.1038/s41586-025-09059-y. Epub 2025 May 28. PubMed 40437099.
Backbone
  Vector backbone: plenti-UBC-gate-3xHA-pGK-PUR (Addgene #107396)
  Vector type: Lentiviral
  Selectable markers: Hygromycin
Growth in bacteria
  Bacterial resistance: Kanamycin, 50 μg/mL
  Growth temperature: 37°C
  Growth strain: NEB Stable
  Copy number: High Copy
Gene/Insert
  Gene/Insert name: TMEM230
  Species: H. sapiens (human)
  Mutation: Y92C/R141L/X184W
  Entrez Gene: TMEM230 (a.k.a. C20orf30, HSPC274, dJ1116H23.2.1)
  Tag / fusion protein: 3xHA (N terminal on insert)
  Cloning method: Gateway Cloning
  Sequencing primers: 5′ n/a
Resource information
  A portion of this plasmid was derived from a plasmid made by: William Kaelin, backbone used is Addgene #107396.
Terms and licenses: Academic/Nonprofit Terms; Industry Terms: Not Available to Industry
Depositor comments: Please visit https://doi.org/10.1101/2025.02.07.636106 for bioRxiv preprint.
How to cite: plenti-UBC-HA-TMEM230triplemut was a gift from Wade Harper (Addgene plasmid # 225521 ; http://n2t.net/addgene:225521 ; RRID:Addgene_225521)
