[The description below was written by a language model from this plasmid's Addgene catalogue record and pLannotate feature annotations shown in this document.]
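Description:
plenti-UBC-HA-TMEM230triplemut is a third-generation-style, self-inactivating HIV-1 lentiviral transfer vector for stable expression of a mutant human TMEM230 in mammalian cells. It is maintained in E. coli through a high-copy ColE1/pUC origin and selected with kanamycin via a Tn5 NeoR/KanR gene driven by tandem bacterial (AmpR) and SV40 promoters. The backbone also carries f1 and SV40 origins. Viral genomic RNA is transcribed from a CMV enhancer/promoter fused to a truncated 5' LTR. It includes the Ψ packaging signal with a gag fragment, the RRE for Rev-dependent export, the cPPT/CTS, a WPRE to boost transcript expression, and a ΔU3 3' LTR that inactivates the LTR promoter after integration.

The payload is driven by the human ubiquitin C promoter, which gives moderate constitutive expression. An N-terminal HA epitope tag (recorded as 3xHA, although the annotation detects only a fragment of it) precedes the TMEM230 coding sequence. The insert is flanked by attB1 and attB2 sites, reflecting its introduction by Gateway recombination. The insert carries the Y92C, R141L and X184W substitutions; the last replaces the stop codon and would be expected to extend the reading frame. The annotated TMEM230 match spans only about 360 nt, so the numbering may refer to a longer isoform than the one matched.

A downstream mouse PGK promoter drives a hygromycin resistance gene for selecting transduced cells, followed by a single loxP site. This agrees with the catalogue's hygromycin marker, even though the parental backbone name indicates puromycin. The construct was deposited as part of a study mapping human early endosome protein complexes. The record does not state its specific experimental role beyond expression of the tagged mutant.
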