Features (pLannotate 1.2.2; 34 found; start..end, strand, type, name):
      1..589     +  rep_origin     ori: high-copy-number ColE1/pMB1/pBR322/pUC origin of replication
    764..1067    +  enhancer       CMV enhancer: human cytomegalovirus immediate early enhancer
   1068..1267    +  promoter       CMV promoter: human cytomegalovirus (CMV) immediate early promoter
   1285..1465    +  LTR            5' LTR (truncated): truncated 5' long terminal repeat (LTR) from HIV-1
   1512..1637    +  misc_feature   HIV-1 Ψ: packaging signal of human immunodeficiency virus type 1
   1621..1959    +  CDS            HIV-1 gag (fragment): gag protein from human immunodeficiency virus 1; gag
   2134..2367    +  misc_feature   RRE: The Rev response element (RRE) of HIV-1 allows for Rev-dependent mRNA export from the nucleus to the cytoplasm.
   2744..2844    +  CDS            Rev (fragment): human immunodeficiency virus 1 (HIV-1) Rev protein; rev; enhances nuclear export of unspliced and incompletely spliced viral mRNAs
   2894..3011    +  misc_feature   cPPT/CTS: central polypurine tract and central termination sequence of HIV-1
   3077..3094    +  ncRNA          5' miR-30a (fragment): sequence upstream of the 71-nt precursor of the human miR-30a microRNA (Zeng et al., 2002) miRNA
   3103..4314    +  promoter       UbC promoter: human ubiquitin C promoter
   4369..4395    +  CDS            3xHA (fragment): three tandem HA epitope tags
   4417..4441    +  protein_bind   attB1: mutant version of attB; recombination site for the Gateway® BP reaction BP Clonase™
   4444..4803    +  CDS            TMEM230: TM230_HUMAN - Also known as C20orf30. Experimental evidence at protein level: Swiss-Prot protein existence level 1. Involved in trafficking and recycling of synaptic vesicles. From Homo sapiens (Human).
   4828..4852    -  protein_bind   attB2: mutant version of attB; recombination site for the Gateway® BP reaction BP Clonase™
   4870..4976    +  misc_feature   IRES (fragment): internal ribosome entry site (IRES) of the encephalomyocarditis virus (EMCV)
   4996..5495    +  promoter       PGK promoter: mouse phosphoglycerate kinase 1 promoter
   5513..6538    +  CDS            HygR: aminoglycoside phosphotransferase from E. coli; aph(4)-Ia; confers resistance to hygromycin
   6569..6602    +  protein_bind   loxP: Cre-mediated recombination occurs in the 8-bp core sequence (GCATACAT). Cre recombinase
   6635..6658    +  misc_feature   MCS (fragment): pBluescript multiple cloning site
   6658..7246    +  misc_feature   WPRE: woodchuck hepatitis virus posttranscriptional regulatory element
   7247..7266    +  misc_feature   MCS (fragment): pBluescript multiple cloning site
   7268..7453    +  CDS            nef (fragment): NEF_HV1Z2 - Experimental evidence at protein level: Swiss-Prot protein existence level 1. Extracellular Nef protein targets CD4(+) T-lymphocytes for apoptosis by interacting with CXCR4 surface receptors. From Human immunodeficiency virus type 1 group M subtype D (isolate Z2/CDC-Z34) (HIV-1).
   7455..7688    +  LTR            3' LTR (ΔU3): self-inactivating 3' long terminal repeat (LTR) from HIV-1
   7760..7881    +  polyA_signal   SV40 poly(A) signal: SV40 polyadenylation signal
   7921..8056    +  rep_origin     SV40 ori: SV40 origin of replication
   8077..8095    -  promoter       T7 promoter: promoter for bacteriophage T7 RNA polymerase
   8118..8476    -  rep_origin     f1 ori (sequence partly withheld): f1 bacteriophage origin of replication; arrow indicates direction of (+) strand synthesis
   8503..8607    +  promoter       AmpR promoter: bla
   8609..8966    +  promoter       SV40 promoter: SV40 enhancer and early promoter
   9001..9795    +  CDS            NeoR/KanR: aminoglycoside phosphotransferase from Tn5; aph(3')-II (or nptII); confers resistance to neomycin, kanamycin, and G418 (Geneticin®)
   9816..9968    +  CDS            ble (fragment): BLE_KLEPN - Experimental evidence at protein level: Swiss-Prot protein existence level 1. Binding protein with a strong affinity to the bleomycin family of antibiotics. Binds to CL990; an antimitotic-antibiotic compound. From Klebsiella pneumoniae.
  10027..10074   +  polyA_signal   HSV TK poly(A) signal: herpes simplex virus thymidine kinase polyadenylation signal (Cole and Stacy, 1985)
  10165..10181   -  polyA_signal   bGH poly(A) signal (fragment): bovine growth hormone polyadenylation signal
>Addgene plasmid #225521 | plenti-UBC-HA-TMEM230triplemut | addgene full sequence | sequence record 447615 | Addgene NGS Result
TTGAGATCCTTTTTTTCTGCGCGTAATCTGCTGCTTGCAAACAAAAAAACCACCGCTACCAGCGGTGGTT
TGTTTGCCGGATCAAGAGCTACCAACTCTTTTTCCGAAGGTAACTGGCTTCAGCAGAGCGCAGATACCAA
ATACTGTTCTTCTAGTGTAGCCGTAGTTAGGCCACCACTTCAAGAACTCTGTAGCACCGCCTACATACCT
CGCTCTGCTAATCCTGTTACCAGTGGCTGCTGCCAGTGGCGATAAGTCGTGTCTTACCGGGTTGGACTCA
AGACGATAGTTACCGGATAAGGCGCAGCGGTCGGGCTGAACGGGGGGTTCGTGCACACAGCCCAGCTTGG
AGCGAACGACCTACACCGAACTGAGATACCTACAGCGTGAGCTATGAGAAAGCGCCACGCTTCCCGAAGG
GAGAAAGGCGGACAGGTATCCGGTAAGCGGCAGGGTCGGAACAGGAGAGCGCACGAGGGAGCTTCCAGGG
GGAAACGCCTGGTATCTTTATAGTCCTGTCGGGTTTCGCCACCTCTGACTTGAGCGTCGATTTTTGTGAT
GCTCGTCAGGGGGGCGGAGCCTATGGAAAAACGCCAGCAACGCGGCCTTTTTACGGTTCCTGGCCTTTTG
CTGGCCTTTTGCTCACATGTTCTTTCCTGCGTTATCCCCTGATTCTGTGGATAACCGTATTACCGCCATG
CATTAGTTATTAATAGTAATCAATTACGGGGTCATTAGTTCATAGCCCATATATGGAGTTCCGCGTTACA
TAACTTACGGTAAATGGCCCGCCTGGCTGACCGCCCAACGACCCCCGCCCATTGACGTCAATAATGACGT
ATGTTCCCATAGTAACGCCAATAGGGACTTTCCATTGACGTCAATGGGTGGAGTATTTACGGTAAACTGC
CCACTTGGCAGTACATCAAGTGTATCATATGCCAAGTACGCCCCCTATTGACGTCAATGACGGTAAATGG
CCCGCCTGGCATTATGCCCAGTACATGACCTTATGGGACTTTCCTACTTGGCAGTACATCTACGTATTAG
TCATCGCTATTACCATGGTGATGCGGTTTTGGCAGTACATCAATGGGCGTGGATAGCGGTTTGACTCACG
GGGATTTCCAAGTCTCCACCCCATTGACGTCAATGGGAGTTTGTTTTGGCACCAAAATCAACGGGACTTT
CCAAAATGTCGTAACAACTCCGCCCCATTGACGCAAATGGGCGGTAGGCGTGTACGGTGGGAGGTCTATA
TAAGCAGCGCGTTTTGCCTGTACTGGGTCTCTCTGGTTAGACCAGATCTGAGCCTGGGAGCTCTCTGGCT
AACTAGGGAACCCACTGCTTAAGCCTCAATAAAGCTTGCCTTGAGTGCTTCAAGTAGTGTGTGCCCGTCT
GTTGTGTGACTCTGGTAACTAGAGATCCCTCAGACCCTTTTAGTCAGTGTGGAAAATCTCTAGCAGTGGC
GCCCGAACAGGGACTTGAAAGCGAAAGGGAAACCAGAGGAGCTCTCTCGACGCAGGACTCGGCTTGCTGA
AGCGCGCACGGCAAGAGGCGAGGGGCGGCGACTGGTGAGTACGCCAAAAATTTTGACTAGCGGAGGCTAG
AAGGAGAGAGATGGGTGCGAGAGCGTCAGTATTAAGCGGGGGAGAATTAGATCGCGATGGGAAAAAATTC
GGTTAAGGCCAGGGGGAAAGAAAAAATATAAATTAAAACATATAGTATGGGCAAGCAGGGAGCTAGAACG
ATTCGCAGTTAATCCTGGCCTGTTAGAAACATCAGAAGGCTGTAGACAAATACTGGGACAGCTACAACCA
TCCCTTCAGACAGGATCAGAAGAACTTAGATCATTATATAATACAGTAGCAACCCTCTATTGTGTGCATC
AAAGGATAGAGATAAAAGACACCAAGGAAGCTTTAGACAAGATAGAGGAAGAGCAAAACAAAAGTAAGAC
CACCGCACAGCAAGCGGCCGGCCGCTGATCTTCAGACCTGGAGGAGGAGATATGAGGGACAATTGGAGAA
GTGAATTATATAAATATAAAGTAGTAAAAATTGAACCATTAGGAGTAGCACCCACCAAGGCAAAGAGAAG
AGTGGTGCAGAGAGAAAAAAGAGCAGTGGGAATAGGAGCTTTGTTCCTTGGGTTCTTGGGAGCAGCAGGA
AGCACTATGGGCGCAGCGTCAATGACGCTGACGGTACAGGCCAGACAATTATTGTCTGGTATAGTGCAGC
AGCAGAACAATTTGCTGAGGGCTATTGAGGCGCAACAGCATCTGTTGCAACTCACAGTCTGGGGCATCAA
GCAGCTCCAGGCAAGAATCCTGGCTGTGGAAAGATACCTAAAGGATCAACAGCTCCTGGGGATTTGGGGT
TGCTCTGGAAAACTCATTTGCACCACTGCTGTGCCTTGGAATGCTAGTTGGAGTAATAAATCTCTGGAAC
AGATTTGGAATCACACGACCTGGATGGAGTGGGACAGAGAAATTAACAATTACACAAGCTTAATACACTC
CTTAATTGAAGAATCGCAAAACCAGCAAGAAAAGAATGAACAAGAATTATTGGAATTAGATAAATGGGCA
AGTTTGTGGAATTGGTTTAACATAACAAATTGGCTGTGGTATATAAAATTATTCATAATGATAGTAGGAG
GCTTGGTAGGTTTAAGAATAGTTTTTGCTGTACTTTCTATAGTGAATAGAGTTAGGCAGGGATATTCACC
ATTATCGTTTCAGACCCACCTCCCAACCCCGAGGGGACCCGACAGGCCCGAAGGAATAGAAGAAGAAGGT
GGAGAGAGAGACAGAGACAGATCCATTCGATTAGTGAACGGATCGGCACTGCGTGCGCCAATTCTGCAGA
CAAATGGCAGTATTCATCCACAATTTTAAAAGAAAAGGGGGGATTGGGGGGTACAGTGCAGGGGAAAGAA
TAGTAGACATAATAGCAACAGACATACAAACTAAAGAATTACAAAAACAAATTACAAAAATTCAAAATTT
TCGGGTTTATTACAGGGACAGCAGAGATCCAGTTTGGTTAGTACCGGGCCCGCTCTAGCCCTAGATTTAA
CCCAACAGAAGGCTCGACGCGTGGCCTCCGCGCCGGGTTTTGGCGCCTCCCGCGGGCGCCCCCCTCCTCA
CGGCGAGCGCTGCCACGTCAGACGAAGGGCGCAGCGAGCGTCCTGATCCTTCCGCCCGGACGCTCAGGAC
AGCGGCCCGCTGCTCATAAGACTCGGCCTTAGAACCCCAGTATCAGCAGAAGGACATTTTAGGACGGGAC
TTGGGTGACTCTAGGGCACTGGTTTTCTTTCCAGAGAGCGGAACAGGCGAGGAAAAGTAGTCCCTTCTCG
GCGATTCTGCGGAGGGATCTCCGTGGGGCGGTGAACGCCGATGATTATATAAGGACGCGCCGGGTGTGGC
ACAGCTAGTTCCGTCGCAGCCGGGATTTGGGTCGCGGTTCTTGTTTGTGGATCGCTGTGATCGTCACTTG
GTGAGTAGCGGGCTGCTGGGCTGGCCGGGGCTTTCGTGGCCGCCGGGCCGCTCGGTGGGACGGAAGCGTG
TGGAGAGACCGCCAAGGGCTGTAGTCTGGGTCCGCGAGCAAGGTTGCCCTGAACTGGGGGTTGGGGGGAG
CGCAGCAAAATGGCGGCTGTTCCCGAGTCTTGAATGGAAGACGCTTGTGAGGCGGGCTGTGAGGTCGTTG
AAACAAGGTGGGGGGCATGGTGGGCGGCAAGAACCCAAGGTCTTGAGGCCTTCGCTAATGCGGGAAAGCT
CTTATTCGGGTGAGATGGGCTGGGGCACCATCTGGGGACCCTGACGTGAAGTTTGTCACTGACTGGAGAA
CTCGGTTTGTCGTCTGTTGCGGGGGCGGCAGTTATGGCGGTGCCGTTGGGCAGTGCACCCGTACCTTTGG
GAGCGCGCGCCCTCGTCGTGTCGTGACGTCACCCGTTCTGTTGGCTTATAATGCAGGGTGGGGCCACCTG
CCGGTAGGTGTGCGGTAGGCTTTTCTCCGTCGCAGGACGCAGGGTTCGGGCCTAGGGTAGGCTCTCCTGA
ATCGACAGGCGCCGGACCTCTGGTGAGGGGAGGGATAAGTGAGGCGTCAGTTTCTTTGGTCGGTTTTATG
TACCTATCTTCTTAAGTAGCTGAAGCTCCGGTTTTGAACTATGCGCTCGGGGTTGGCGAGTGTGTTTTGT
GAAGTTTTTTAGGCACCTTTTGAAATGTAATCATTTGGGTCAATATGTAATTTTCAGTGTTAGACTAGTA
AATTGTCCGCTAAATTCTGGCCGTTTTTGGCTTTTTTGTTAGACGCTAGACTGCCGGATCGAATTGTCGA
CGAATTCGGATCCAGATCTGCCACCATGTACCCATACGATGTTCCAGATTACGCTGGCGGAGCTCGAGGT
TATCAAACAAGTTTGTACAAAAAAGCAGGCTCCATGATGCCGTCCCGTACCAACCTGGCTACTGGAATCC
CCAGTAGTAAAGTGAAATATTCAAGGCTCTCCAGCACAGACGATGGCTGCATTGACCTTCAGTTTAAGAA
AACCCCTCCTAAGATCCCTTATAAGGCCATCGCACTTGCCACTGTGCTGTTTTTGATTGGCGCCTTTCTC
ATTATTATAGGCTCCCTCCTGCTGTCAGGCTACATCAGCAAAGGGGGGGCAGACCTGGCCGTTCCAGTGC
TGATCATTGGCATTCTGGTGTTCCTACCCGGATTTTACCACCTGCGCATCGCTTACTATGCATCCAAAGG
CTACCGTGGTTACTCCTATGATGACATTCCAGACTTTGATGACCCCGGGCACCCACCCCATAGCTGAACC
CAGCTTTCTTGTACAAAGTGGTTCGATAACGAATTCCGCCCCCCCCCCCTAACGTTACTGGCCGAAGCCG
CTTGGAATAAGGCCGGTGTGCGTTTGTCTATATGTTATTTTCCACCATATTGCCGTCTTTTGGCAATGTG
AGGGCCGCGTTTAACGAATTCTACCGGGTAGGGGAGGCGCTTTTCCCAAGGCAGTCTGGAGCATGCGCTT
TAGCAGCCCCGCTGGGCACTTGGCGCTACACAAGTGGCCTCTGGCCTCGCACACATTCCACATCCACCGG
TAGGCGCCAACCGGCTCCGTTCTTTGGTGGCCCCTTCGCGCCACCTTCTACTCCTCCCCTAGTCAGGAAG
TTCCCCCCCGCCCCGCAGCTCGCGTCGTGCAGGACGTGACAAATGGAAGTAGCACGTCTCACTAGTCTCG
TGCAGATGGACAGCACCGCTGAGCAATGGAAGCGGGTAGGCCTTTGGGGCAGCGGCCAATAGCAGCTTTG
CTCCTTCGCTTTCTGGGCTCAGAGGCTGGGAAGGGGTGGGTCCGGGGGCGGGCTCAGGGGCGGGCTCAGG
GGCGGGGCGGGCGCCCGAAGGTCCTCCGGAGGCCCGGCATTCTGCACGCTTCAAAAGCGCACGTCTGCCG
CGCTGTTCTCCTCTTCCTCATCTCCGGGCCTTTCGACCTGCATCCCGCCACCATGAAAAAGCCTGAACTC
ACCGCGACGTCTGTCGAGAAGTTTCTGATCGAAAAGTTCGACAGCGTCTCCGACCTGATGCAGCTCTCGG
AGGGCGAAGAATCTCGTGCTTTCAGCTTCGATGTAGGAGGGCGTGGATATGTCCTGCGGGTAAATAGCTG
CGCCGATGGTTTCTACAAAGATCGTTATGTTTATCGGCACTTTGCATCGGCCGCGCTCCCGATTCCGGAA
GTGCTTGACATTGGGGAATTCAGCGAGAGCCTGACCTATTGCATCTCCCGCCGTGCACAGGGTGTCACGT
TGCAAGACCTGCCTGAAACCGAACTGCCCGCTGTTCTGCAGCCGGTCGCGGAGGCCATGGATGCGATCGC
TGCGGCCGATCTTAGCCAGACGAGCGGGTTCGGCCCATTCGGACCGCAAGGAATCGGTCAATACACTACA
TGGCGTGATTTCATATGCGCGATTGCTGATCCCCATGTGTATCACTGGCAAACTGTGATGGACGACACCG
TCAGTGCGTCCGTCGCGCAGGCTCTCGATGAGCTGATGCTTTGGGCCGAGGACTGCCCCGAAGTCCGGCA
CCTCGTGCACGCGGATTTCGGCTCCAACAATGTCCTGACGGACAATGGCCGCATAACAGCGGTCATTGAC
TGGAGCGAGGCGATGTTCGGGGATTCCCAATACGAGGTCGCCAACATCTTCTTCTGGAGGCCGTGGTTGG
CTTGTATGGAGCAGCAGACGCGCTACTTCGAGCGGAGGCATCCGGAGCTTGCAGGATCGCCGCGGCTCCG
GGCGTATATGCTCCGCATTGGTCTTGACCAACTCTATCAGAGCTTGGTTGACGGCAATTTCGATGATGCA
GCTTGGGCGCAGGGTCGATGCGACGCAATCGTCCGATCCGGAGCCGGGACTGTCGGGCGTACACAAATCG
CCCGCAGAAGCGCGGCCGTCTGGACCGATGGCTGTGTAGAAGTACTCGCCGATAGTGGAAACCGACGCCC
CAGCACTCGTCCGAGGGCAAAGGAATAGTGTACAAGTAGGAATTCGTCGAGGGACCTAATAACTTCGTAT
AGCATACATTATACGAAGTTATACATGTTTAAGGGTTCCGGTTCCACTAGGTACAATTCGATATCAAGCT
TATCGATAATCAACCTCTGGATTACAAAATTTGTGAAAGATTGACTGGTATTCTTAACTATGTTGCTCCT
TTTACGCTATGTGGATACGCTGCTTTAATGCCTTTGTATCATGCTATTGCTTCCCGTATGGCTTTCATTT
TCTCCTCCTTGTATAAATCCTGGTTGCTGTCTCTTTATGAGGAGTTGTGGCCCGTTGTCAGGCAACGTGG
CGTGGTGTGCACTGTGTTTGCTGACGCAACCCCCACTGGTTGGGGCATTGCCACCACCTGTCAGCTCCTT
TCCGGGACTTTCGCTTTCCCCCTCCCTATTGCCACGGCGGAACTCATCGCCGCCTGCCTTGCCCGCTGCT
GGACAGGGGCTCGGCTGTTGGGCACTGACAATTCCGTGGTGTTGTCGGGGAAATCATCGTCCTTTCCTTG
GCTGCTCGCCTGTGTTGCCACCTGGATTCTGCGCGGGACGTCCTTCTGCTACGTCCCTTCGGCCCTCAAT
CCAGCGGACCTTCCTTCCCGCGGCCTGCTGCCGGCTCTGCGGCCTCTTCCGCGTCTTCGCCTTCGCCCTC
AGACGAGTCGGATCTCCCTTTGGGCCGCCTCCCCGCATCGATACCGTCGACCTCGATCGAGACCTAGAAA
AACATGGAGCAATCACAAGTAGCAATACAGCAGCTACCAATGCTGATTGTGCCTGGCTAGAAGCACAAGA
GGAGGAGGAGGTGGGTTTTCCAGTCACACCTCAGGTACCTTTAAGACCAATGACTTACAAGGCAGCTGTA
GATCTTAGCCACTTTTTAAAAGAAAAGGGGGGACTGGAAGGGCTAATTCACTCCCAACGAAGACAAGATC
TGCTTTTTGCTTGTACTGGGTCTCTCTGGTTAGACCAGATCTGAGCCTGGGAGCTCTCTGGCTAACTAGG
GAACCCACTGCTTAAGCCTCAATAAAGCTTGCCTTGAGTGCTTCAAGTAGTGTGTGCCCGTCTGTTGTGT
GACTCTGGTAACTAGAGATCCCTCAGACCCTTTTAGTCAGTGTGGAAAATCTCTAGCAGTAGTAGTTCAT
GTCATCTTATTATTCAGTATTTATAACTTGCAAAGAAATGAATATCAGAGAGTGAGAGGAACTTGTTTAT
TGCAGCTTATAATGGTTACAAATAAAGCAATAGCATCACAAATTTCACAAATAAAGCATTTTTTTCACTG
CATTCTAGTTGTGGTTTGTCCAAACTCATCAATGTATCTTATCATGTCTGGCTCTAGCTATCCCGCCCCT
AACTCCGCCCATCCCGCCCCTAACTCCGCCCAGTTCCGCCCATTCTCCGCCCCATGGCTGACTAATTTTT
TTTATTTATGCAGAGGCCGAGGCCGCCTCGGCCTCTGAGCTATTCCAGAAGTAGTGAGGAGGCTTTTTTG
GAGGCCTAGGGACGTACCCAATTCGCCCTATAGTGAGTCGTATTAGCATGTGAGCAAAAGGCCAGCATAA
ATCAAAAGAATAGACCGAGATAGGGT
[37 nt withheld, positions 8147-8183]
AAAGAACGTGGACTCCAACGTCAAAGG
[49 nt withheld, positions 8211-8259]
T
[91 nt withheld, positions 8261-8351]
G
[124 nt withheld, positions 8353-8476]
CAGGTGGCACTTTTCGGGGAAATGTGCGCGGAACCCCTATTTGTTTATTTTTCTAAATACATTCAAATAT
GTATCCGCTCATGAGACAATAACCCTGATAAATGCTTCAATAATATTGAAAAAGGAAGAGTCCTGAGGCG
GAAAGAACCAGCTGTGGAATGTGTGTCAGTTAGGGTGTGGAAAGTCCCCAGGCTCCCCAGCAGGCAGAAG
TATGCAAAGCATGCATCTCAATTAGTCAGCAACCAGGTGTGGAAAGTCCCCAGGCTCCCCAGCAGGCAGA
AGTATGCAAAGCATGCATCTCAATTAGTCAGCAACCATAGTCCCGCCCCTAACTCCGCCCATCCCGCCCC
TAACTCCGCCCAGTTCCGCCCATTCTCCGCCCCATGGCTGACTAATTTTTTTTATTTATGCAGAGGCCGA
GGCCGCCTCGGCCTCTGAGCTATTCCAGAAGTAGTGAGGAGGCTTTTTTGGAGGCCTAGGCTTTTGCAAA
GATCGATCAAGAGACAGGATGAGGATCGTTTCGCATGATTGAACAAGATGGATTGCACGCAGGTTCTCCG
GCCGCTTGGGTGGAGAGGCTATTCGGCTATGACTGGGCACAACAGACAATCGGCTGCTCTGATGCCGCCG
TGTTCCGGCTGTCAGCGCAGGGGCGCCCGGTTCTTTTTGTCAAGACCGACCTGTCCGGTGCCCTGAATGA
ACTGCAAGACGAGGCAGCGCGGCTATCGTGGCTGGCCACGACGGGCGTTCCTTGCGCAGCTGTGCTCGAC
GTTGTCACTGAAGCGGGAAGGGACTGGCTGCTATTGGGCGAAGTGCCGGGGCAGGATCTCCTGTCATCTC
ACCTTGCTCCTGCCGAGAAAGTATCCATCATGGCTGATGCAATGCGGCGGCTGCATACGCTTGATCCGGC
TACCTGCCCATTCGACCACCAAGCGAAACATCGCATCGAGCGAGCACGTACTCGGATGGAAGCCGGTCTT
GTCGATCAGGATGATCTGGACGAAGAGCATCAGGGGCTCGCGCCAGCCGAACTGTTCGCCAGGCTCAAGG
CGAGCATGCCCGACGGCGAGGATCTCGTCGTGACCCATGGCGATGCCTGCTTGCCGAATATCATGGTGGA
AAATGGCCGCTTTTCTGGATTCATCGACTGTGGCCGGCTGGGTGTGGCGGACCGCTATCAGGACATAGCG
TTGGCTACCCGTGATATTGCTGAAGAGCTTGGCGGCGAATGGGCTGACCGCTTCCTCGTGCTTTACGGTA
TCGCCGCTCCCGATTCGCAGCGCATCGCCTTCTATCGCCTTCTTGACGAGTTCTTCTGAGCGGGACTCTG
GGGTTCGAAATGACCGACCAAGCGACGCCCAACCTGCCATCACGAGATTTCGATTCCACCGCCGCCTTCT
ATGAAAGGTTGGGCTTCGGAATCGTTTTCCGGGACGCCGGCTGGATGATCCTCCAGCGCGGGGATCTCAT
GCTGGAGTTCTTCGCCCACCCTAGGGGGAGGCTAACTGAAACACGGAAGGAGACAATACCGGAAGGAACC
CGCGCTATGACGGCAATAAAAAGACAGAATAAAACGCACGGTGTTGGGTCGTTTGTTCATAAACGCGGGG
TTCGGTCCCAGGGCTGGCACTCTGTCGATACCCCACCGAGACCCCATTGGGGCCAATACGCCCGCGTTTC
TTCCTTTTCCCCACCCCACCCCCCAAGTTCGGGTGAAGGCCCAGGGCTCGCAGCCAACGTCGGGGCGGCA
GGCCCTGCCATAGCCTCAGGTTACTCATATATACTTTAGATTGATTTAAAACTTCATTTTTAATTTAAAA
GGATCTAGGTGAAGATCCTTTTTGATAATCTCATGACCAAAATCCCTTAACGTGAGTTTTCGTTCCACTG
AGCGTCAGACCCCGTAGAAAAGATCAAAGGATCTTC
